Addgene plasmid #43263: II-AGTA
Depositing lab: Chad Cowan & Kiran Musunuru. Depositing organization: Harvard University. Publication: A TALEN Genome-Editing System for Generating Human Stem Cell-Based Disease Models. Ding Q, Lee YK, Schaefer EA, Peters DT, Veres A, Kim K, Kuperwasser N, Motola DL, Meissner TB, Hendriks WT, Trevisan M, Gupta RM, Moisan A, Banks E, Friesen M, Schinzel RT, Xia F, Tang A, Xia Y, Figueroa E, Wann A, Ahfeldt T, Daheron L, Zhang F, Rubin LL, Peng LF, Chung RT, Musunuru K, Cowan CA. Cell Stem Cell. 2012 Dec 12. pii: S1934-5909(12)00645-5. doi: 10.1016/j.stem.2012.11.011. PubMed 23246482.
Backbone
  Vector backbone: pCRII-TOPO
  Backbone manufacturer: Invitrogen
  Backbone size w/o insert (bp): 3973
  Vector type: Bacterial Cloning
Growth in bacteria
  Bacterial resistance: Ampicillin and Kanamycin, 100 & 50 μg/mL
  Growth temperature: 37°C
  Growth strain: Top10
  Copy number: High Copy
Gene/Insert
  Gene/Insert name: II-AGTA
  Species: Synthetic
  Insert size (bp): 426
  Cloning method: TOPO Cloning
  Sequencing primers: 5′ T7; 3′ M13-rev
Terms and licenses: Academic/Nonprofit Terms; Industry Terms: Not Available to Industry
How to cite: II-AGTA was a gift from Chad Cowan & Kiran Musunuru (Addgene plasmid # 43263 ; http://n2t.net/addgene:43263 ; RRID:Addgene_43263)
