[The description below was written by a language model from this plasmid's Addgene catalogue record.]
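Description:
II-AGTA is a bacterial cloning plasmid built on the pCRII-TOPO backbone (about 4 kb without insert), carrying a 426 bp synthetic insert introduced by TOPO cloning. It is a high-copy plasmid maintained in E. coli and is listed with both ampicillin and kanamycin resistance, consistent with the dual selection markers of this commercial TOPO vector. No feature table accompanies the record, so the origin of replication and other backbone elements are not itemised. The insert is flanked by the T7 and M13-reverse primer sites listed for sequencing. The vector is designated for cloning only, and the record describes no promoter or expression cassette intended for use in eukaryotic cells.

The record does not explicitly describe what the insert encodes beyond its name and synthetic origin. It was deposited with a publication describing a TALEN genome-editing system for generating human stem cell-based disease models. In that context, the name suggests a module from a TALE repeat assembly library. "AGTA" plausibly denotes the four DNA bases recognised by a pre-assembled block of four repeats, and "II" plausibly denotes its position in an ordered assembly. The 426 bp insert size fits roughly four TALE repeats of about 102 bp each plus short flanking sequence, but this reading is an inference rather than something the record states. On that reading, the plasmid would serve as a storage and propagation vehicle for a building block. The block would be excised or amplified and joined with other modules to build a custom TALE DNA-binding array in a separate nuclease expression vector, and the plasmid itself would not be a functional genome-editing construct.
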