>Addgene plasmid #43263 | II-AGTA | depositor partial sequence | sequence record 58528 | II-AGTA sequence 426 bps
CGTCTCGCTTAACCCCAGAGCAGGTCGTGGCAATCGCCTCCAACATTGGCGGGAAACAGGCACTCGAGAC
TGTCCAGCGCCTGCTTCCCGTGCTGTGCCAAGCGCACGGACTCACCCCAGAGCAGGTCGTGGCAATCGCG
AGCAATAACGGCGGAAAACAGGCTTTGGAAACGGTGCAGAGGCTCCTTCCAGTGCTGTGCCAAGCGCACG
GCCTCACCCCAGAGCAGGTCGTGGCCATTGCCTCGAATGGAGGGGGCAAACAGGCGTTGGAAACCGTACA
ACGATTGCTGCCGGTGCTGTGCCAAGCGCACGGATTAACCCCAGAGCAGGTCGTGGCAATCGCCTCCAAC
ATTGGCGGGAAACAGGCACTCGAGACTGTCCAGCGCCTGCTTCCCGTGCTGTGCCAAGCGCACGGGCTCA
GAGACG
