>Addgene plasmid #43263 | II-AGTA | addgene partial sequence | sequence record 60601 | M13-F20 5'-TGTAAAACGACGGCCAGT-3'
CCCTCTAGATGCATGCTCGAGCGGCCGCCAGTGTGATGGATATCTGCAGAATTCGCCCTTCTTTCCTGTG
CCCACGTCTCTGAGCCCGTGCGCTTGGCACAGCACGGGAAGCAGGCGCTGGACAGTCTCGAGTGCCTGTT
TCCCGCCAATGTTGGAGGCGATTGCCACGACCTGCTCTGGGGTTAATCCGTGCGCTTGGCACAGCACCGG
CAGCAATCGTTGTACGGTTTCCAACGCCTGTTTGCCCCCTCCATTCGAGGCAATGGCCACGACCTGCTCT
GGGGTGAGGCCGTGCGCTTGGCACAGCACTGGAAGGAGCCTCTGCACCGTTTCCAAAGCCTGTTTTCCGC
CGTTATTGCTCGCGATTGCCACGACCTGCTCTGGGGTGAGTCCGTGCGCTTGGCACAGCACGGGAAGCAG
GCGCTGGACAGTCTCGAGTGCCTGTTTCCCGCCAATGTTGGAGGCGATTGCCACGACCTGCTCTGGGGTT
AAGCGAGACGCGCTAGGACGGCAAGGGCGAATTCCAGCACACTGGCGGCCGTTACTAGTGGATCCGAGCT
CGGTACCAAGCTTGATGCATAGCTTGAGTATTCTATAGTGTCACCTAAATAGCTTGGCGTAATCATGGTC
ATAGCTGTTTCCTGTGTGAAATTGTTATCCGCTCACAATTCCACACAACATACGAGCCGGAAGCATAAAG
TGTAAAGCCTGGGGTGCCTAATGAGTGAGCTAACTCACATTAATTGCGTTGCGCTCACTGCCCGCTTTCC
AGTCGGGAAACCTGTCGTGCCAGCTGCATTAATGAATCGGCCAACGCGCGGGGAGAGGCGGTTTGCGTAT
TGGGCGCTCTTCCGCTTCCTCGCTCACTGACTCGCTGCGC
